>Addgene plasmid #92324 | pCGN-HCF-1-C600 | addgene full sequence | sequence record 193272 | Addgene NGS Result
GTTACATAACTTACGGTAAATGGCCCGCCTGGCTGACCGCCCAACGACCCCCGCCCATTGACGTCAATAA
TGACGTATGTTCCCATAGTAACGCCAATAGGGACTTTCCATTGACGTCAATGGGTGGAGTATTTACGGTA
AACTGCCCACTTGGCAGTACATCAAGTGTATCATATGCCAAGTACGCCCCCTATTGACGTCAATGACGGT
AAATGGCCCGCCTGGCATTATGCCCAGTACATGACCTTATGGGACTTTCCTACTTGGCAGTACATCTACG
TATTAGTCATCGCTATTACCATGGTGATGCGGTTTTGGCAGTACATCAATGGGCGTGGATAGCGGTTTGA
CTCACGGGGATTTCCAAGTCTCCACCCCATTGACGTCAATGGGAGTTTGTTTTGGCACCAAAATCAACGG
GACTTTCCAAAATGTCGTAACAACTCCGCCCCATTGACGCAAATGGGCGGTAGGCGTGTACGGTGGGAGG
TCTATATAAGCAGAGCTCGTTTAGTGAACCGTCAGATCGCCTGGAGACGCCATCCACGCTGTTTTGACCT
CCATAGAAGACACCGGGACCGATCCAGCCTCCGGGGGATCTTGGTGGCGTGAAACTCCCGCACCTCTTCG
GCCAGCGCCTTGTAGAAGCGCGTATGGCTTCTAGCTATCCTTATGACGTGCCTGACTATGCCAGCCTGGG
AGGACCTTCTAGAACCAGTAGATCTGTCACTTCCAACATGAGTTCAAACCAAGACCCCCCACCTGCTGCC
AGCGATCAGGGAGAGGTGGAGAGCACCCAGGGCGACAGCGTGAACATCACCAGCTCCAGTGCCATCACGA
CAACCGTGTCCTCCACACTGACGCGGGCTGTGACCACCGTGACGCAGTCCACACCGGTCCCGGGCCCCTC
TGTGCCGCCCCCAGAGGAACTCCAGGTGTCGCCAGGTCCTCGCCAGCAGCTGCCGCCACGGCAGCTTCTG
CAGTCGGCTTCCACAGCCCTGATGGGGGAGTCCGCCGAGGTCCTGTCAGCCTCCCAGACCCCTGAGCTCC
CGGCCGCCGTGGATCTGAGCAGCACAGGGGAGCCATCTTCGGGCCAGGAGTCTGCCGGCTCTGCGGTGGT
GGCCACTGTGGTGGTCCAGCCACCCCCACCCACACAGTCCGAAGTAGACCAGTTATCACTTCCCCAAGAG
CTAATGGCCGAGGCCCAAGCTGGCACCACCACCCTCATGGTAACGGGGCTCACCCCCGAGGAGCTGGCAG
TGACGGCTGCTGCAGAAGCAGCTGCCCAGGCCGCAGCCACGGAGGAAGCCCAGGCCCTGGCCATCCAGGC
GGTGCTCCAGGCCGCGCAGCAGGCCGTCATGGGCACCGGCGAGCCCATGGACACCTCCGAGGCAGCAGCA
ACCGTGACTCAGGCGGAGCTGGGGCACCTGTCGGCCGAGGGTCAGGAGGGCCAGGCCACCACCATACCCA
TTGTGCTGACACAGCAGGAGCTGGCTGCCCTGGTGCAGCAGCAGCAGCTGCAGGAGGCCCAGGCCCAGCA
GCAGCATCACCACCTCCCCACTGAGGCCCTGGCCCCTGCCGACAGTCTCAACGACCCAGCCATTGAGAGC
AATTGCCTCAATGAGCTGGCCGGCACGGTCCCCAGCACTGTGGCGCTGCTGCCCTCAACGGCCACTGAGA
GCCTGGCTCCATCCAACACATTTGTGGCCCCCCAGCCGGTTGTGGTGGCCAGCCCAGCCAAGCTGCAGGC
TGCAGCTACCCTGACCGAAGTGGCCAATGGCATCGAGTCCCTGGGTGTGAAGCCAGACCTCCCGCCCCCA
CCCAGCAAAGCCCCCATGAAGAAGGAAAACCAGTGGTTTGATGTGGGAGTCATTAAGGGCACCAATGTAA
TGGTGACACACTATTTCCTGCCACCAGATGATGCTGTCCCATCAGACGATGATTTGGGCACCGTCCCTGA
CTATAACCAGCTGAAGAAGCAGGAGCTGCAGCCAGGCACAGCCTATAAGTTTCGTGTTGCCGGAATCAAT
GCCTGTGGCCGGGGGCCCTTCAGCGAAATCTCAGCCTTTAAGACGTGCCTGCCTGGTTTCCCAGGGGCCC
CTTGTGCCATTAAAATCAGCAAAAGTCCGGATGGTGCTCACCTCACCTGGGAGCCACCCTCTGTGACCTC
CGGCAAGATTATCGAGTACTCCGTGTACCTGGCCATCCAGAGCTCACAGGCTGGGGGCGAGCTCAAGAGC
TCCACCCCGGCCCAGCTGGCCTTCATGCGGGTGTACTGTGGGCCCAGCCCCTCCTGCCTGGTGCAGTCCT
CCAGCCTTTCCAACGCCCACATCGACTACACCACCAAGCCCGCCATCATCTTCCGCATCGCCGCCCGCAA
TGAGAAGGGCTATGGCCCGGCCACACAAGTGAGGTGGCTGCAGGAAACCAGTAAAGACAGCTCTGGCACC
AAGCCAGCCAACAAGCGGCCCATGTCCTCTCCAGAAATGAAATCTGCTCCAAAGAAATCTAAGGCCGATG
GTCAGGGCGAGCAGAAGCTGATCTCTGAGGAGGACACGGTATCGCGATAAGCTTGATATCGAATTCCTGC
AGCCCGGGGGATCCTGAGAACTTCAGGGTGAGTTTGGGGACCCTTGATTGTTCTTTCTTTTTCGCTATTG
TAAAATTCATGTTATATGGAGGGGGCAAAGTTTTCAGGGTGTTGTTTAGAATGGGAAGATGTCCCTTGTA
TCACCATGGACCCTCATGATAATTTTGTTTCTTTCACTTTCTACTCTGTTGACAACCATTGTCTCCTCTT
ATTTTCTTTTCATTTTCTGTAACTTTTTCGTTAAACTTTAGCTTGCATTTGTAACGAATTTTTAAATTCA
CTTTTGTTTATTTGTCAGATTGTAAGTACTTTCTCTAATCACTTTTTTTTCAAGGCAATCAGGGTATATT
ATATTGTACTTCAGCACAGTTTTAGAGAACAATTGTTATAATTAAATGATAAGGTAGAATATTTCTGCAT
ATAAATTCTGGCTGGCGTGGAAATATTCTTATTGGTAGAAACAACTACACCCTGGTCATCATCCTGCCTT
TCTCTTTATGGTTACAATGATATACACTGTTTGAGATGAGGATAAAATACTCTGAGTCCAAACCGGGCCC
CTCTGCTAACCATGTTCATGCCTTCTTCTCTTTCCTACAGCTCCTGGGCAACGTGCTGGTTGTTGTGCTG
TCTCATCATTTTGGCAAAGAATTCACTCCTCAGGTGCAGGCTGCCTATCAGAAGGTGGTGGCTGGTGTGG
CCAATGCCCTGGCTCACAAATACCACTGAGATCTTTTTCCCTCTGCCAAAAATTATGGGGACATCATGAA
GCCCCTTGAGCATCTGACTTCTGGCTAATAAAGGAAATTTATTTTCATTGCAATAGTGTGTTGGAATTTT
TTGTGTCTCTCACTCGGAAGGACATATGGGAGGGCAAATCATTTAAAACATCAGAATGAGTATTTGGTTT
AGAGTTTGGCAACATATGCCCATATGCTGGCTGCCATGAACAAAGGTTGGCTATAAAGAGGTCATCAGTA
TATGAAACAGCCCCCTGCTGTCCATTCCTTATTCCATAGAAAAGCCTTGACTTGAGGTTAGATTTTTTTT
ATATTTTGTTTTGTGTTATTTTTTTCTTTAACATCCCTAAAATTTTCCTTACATGTTTTACTAGCCAGAT
TTTTCCTCCTCTCCTGACTACTCCCAGTCATAGCTGTCCCTCTTCTCTTATGGAGATCCCTCGAGGAGCT
TTTTGCAAAAGCCTAGGCCTCCAAAAAAGCCTCTTCACTACTTCTGGAATAGCTCAGAGGCCGAGGCGGC
CTCGGCCTCTGCATAAATAAAAAAAATTAGTCAGCCATGGGGCGGAGAATGGGCGGAACTGGGCGGAGTT
AGGGGCGGGATGGGCGGAGTTAGGGGCGGGACTATGGTTGCTGACTAATTGCTGCATTAATGAATCGGCC
AACGCGCGGGGAGAGGCGGTTTGCGTATTGGGCGCTCTTCCGCTTCCTCGCTCACTGACTCGCTGCGCTC
GGTCGTTCGGCTGCGGCGAGCGGTATCAGCTCACTCAAAGGCGGTAATACGGTTATCCACAGAATCAGGG
GATAACGCAGGAAAGAACATGTGAGCAAAAGGCCAGCAAAAGGCCAGGAACCGTAAAAAGGCCGCGTTGC
TGGCGTTTTTCCATAGGCTCCGCCCCCCTGACGAGCATCACAAAAATCGACGCTCAAGTCAGAGGTGGCG
AAACCCGACAGGACTATAAAGATACCAGGCGTTTCCCCCTGGAAGCTCCCTCGTGCGCTCTCCTGTTCCG
ACCCTGCCGCTTACCGGATACCTGTCCGCCTTTCTCCCTTCGGGAAGCGTGGCGCTTTCTCATAGCTCAC
GCTGTAGGTATCTCAGTTCGGTGTAGGTCGTTCGCTCCAAGCTGGGCTGTGTGCACGAACCCCCCGTTCA
GCCCGACCGCTGCGCCTTATCCGGTAACTATCGTCTTGAGTCCAACCCGGTAAGACACGACTTATCGCCA
CTGGCAGCAGCCACTGGTAACAGGATTAGCAGAGCGAGGTATGTAGGCGGTGCTACAGAGTTCTTGAAGT
GGTGGCCTAACTACGGCTACACTAGAAGAACAGTATTTGGTATCTGCGCTCTGCTGAAGCCAGTTACCTT
CGGAAAAAGAGTTGGTAGCTCTTGATCCGGCAAACAAACCACCGCTGGTAGCGGTGGTTTTTTTGTTTGC
AAGCAGCAGATTACGCGCAGAAAAAAAGGATCTCAAGAAGATCCTTTGATCTTTTCTACGGGGTCTGACG
CTCAGTGGAACGAAAACTCACGTTAAGGGATTTTGGTCATGAGATTATCAAAAAGGATCTTCACCTAGAT
CCTTTTAAATTAAAAATGAAGTTTTAAATCAATCTAAAGTATATATGAGTAAACTTGGTCTGACAGTTAC
CAATGCTTAATCAGTGAGGCACCTATCTCAGCGATCTGTCTATTTCGTTCATCCATAGTTGCCTGACTCC
CCGTCGTGTAGATAACTACGATACGGGAGGGCTTACCATCTGGCCCCAGTGCTGCAATGATACCGCGAGA
CCCACGCTCACCGGCTCCAGATTTATCAGCAATAAACCAGCCAGCCGGAAGGGCCGAGCGCAGAAGTGGT
CCTGCAACTTTATCCGCCTCCATCCAGTCTATTAATTGTTGCCGGGAAGCTAGAGTAAGTAGTTCGCCAG
TTAATAGTTTGCGCAACGTTGTTGCCATTGCTACAGGCATCGTGGTGTCACGCTCGTCGTTTGGTATGGC
TTCATTCAGCTCCGGTTCCCAACGATCAAGGCGAGTTACATGATCCCCCATGTTGTGCAAAAAAGCGGTT
AGCTCCTTCGGTCCTCCGATCGTTGTCAGAAGTAAGTTGGCCGCAGTGTTATCACTCATGGTTATGGCAG
CACTGCATAATTCTCTTACTGTCATGCCATCCGTAAGATGCTTTTCTGTGACTGGTGAGTACTCAACCAA
GTCATTCTGAGAATAGTGTATGCGGCGACCGAGTTGCTCTTGCCCGGCGTCAATACGGGATAATACCGCG
CCACATAGCAGAACTTTAAAAGTGCTCATCATTGGAAAACGTTCTTCGGGGCGAAAACTCTCAAGGATCT
TACCGCTGTTGAGATCCAGTTCGATGTAACCCACTCGTGCACCCAACTGATCTTCAGCATCTTTTACTTT
CACCAGCGTTTCTGGGTGAGCAAAAACAGGAAGGCAAAATGCCGCAAAAAAGGGAATAAGGGCGACACGG
AAATGTTGAATACTCATACTCTTCCTTTTTCAATATTATTGAAGCATTTATCAGGGTTATTGTCTCATGA
GCGGATACATATTTGAATGTATTTAGAAAAATAAACAAATAGGGGTTCCGCGCACATTTCCCCGAAAAGT
GCCACCTGACGTCTAAGAAACCATTATTATCATGACATTAACCTATAAAAATAGGCGTATCACGAGGCCC
TTTCGTCTCGCGCGTTTCGGTGATGACGGTGAAAACCTCTGACACATGCAGCTCCCGGAGACGGTCACAG
CTTGTCTGTAAGCGGATGCCGGGAGCAGACAAGCCCGTCAGGGCGCGTCAGCGGGTGTTGGCGGGTGTCG
GGGCTGGCTTAACTATGCGGCATCAGAGCAGATTGTACTGAGAGTGCACCATATGCGGTGTGAAATACCG
CACAGATGCGTAAGGAGAAAATACCGCATCAGGAAATTGTAAGCGTTAATATTTTGTTAAAATTCGCGTT
AAATTTTTGTTAAATCAGCTCATTTTTTAACCAATAGGCCGAAATCGGCAAAATCCCTTATAAATCAAAA
GAATAGACCGAGATAGGGT
[37 nt withheld, positions 6390-6426]
AAAGAACGTGGACTCCAACGTCAAAGG
[49 nt withheld, positions 6454-6502]
T
[91 nt withheld, positions 6504-6594]
G
[124 nt withheld, positions 6596-6719]
CCATTCGCCATTCAGGCTGCGCAACTGTTGGGAAGGGCGATCGGTGCGGGCCTCTTCGCTATTACGCCAG
CTGGCGAAAGGGGGATGTGCTGCAAGGCGATTAAGTTGGGTAACGCCAGGGTTTTCCCAGTCACGACGTT
GTAAAACGACGGCCAGTGAATTGTAATACGACTCACTATAGGGCGAATTCGAGCTCGCCCC
Features (pLannotate 1.2.2; 18 found; start..end, strand, type, name):
    304..507     +  promoter       CMV promoter: human cytomegalovirus (CMV) immediate early promoter
    597..636     +  5'UTR          HSV TK 5'-UTR: 5' untranslated region from the herpes simplex virus thymidine kinase gene
    702..2525    +  CDS            HCFC1 (fragment): HCFC1_HUMAN - Also known as HCF1, HFC1. Experimental evidence at protein level: Swiss-Prot protein existence level 1. (Microbial infection) In case of human herpes simplex virus (HSV) infection, HCFC1 forms a multiprotein-DNA complex with the viral transactivator protein VP16 and POU2F1 thereby enabling the transcription of the viral immediate early genes. From Homo sapiens (Human).
   2565..2604    -  misc_feature   MCS (fragment): pBluescript multiple cloning site
   2618..3190    +  intron         β-globin intron: intron from rabbit β-globin gene
   3194..3316    +  CDS            HBB: HBB_COLGU - Experimental evidence at transcript level: Swiss-Prot protein existence level 2. Involved in oxygen transport from the lung to the various peripheral tissues. From Colobus guereza (Mantled guereza) (Eastern black-and-white colobus monkey).
   3387..3442    +  polyA_signal   β-globin poly(A) signal: rabbit β-globin polyadenylation signal (Gil and Proudfoot, 1987)
   3782..3971    -  promoter       SV40 promoter: SV40 early promoter
   3971..4025    -  CDS            lacI (fragment): lac repressor; lacI; The lac repressor binds to the lac operator to inhibit transcription in E. coli. This inhibition can be relieved by adding lactose or isopropyl-β-D-thiogalactopyranoside (IPTG).
   4208..4796    -  rep_origin     ori: high-copy-number ColE1/pMB1/pBR322/pUC origin of replication
   4967..5827    -  CDS            AmpR: β-lactamase; bla; confers resistance to ampicillin, carbenicillin, and related antibiotics
   5828..5932    -  promoter       AmpR promoter: bla
   6027..6062    +  CDS            rop (fragment): Rop protein, which maintains plasmids at low copy number; rop
   6164..6263    +  misc_feature   bom (fragment): basis of mobility region from pBR322
   6291..6719    -  rep_origin     f1 ori (sequence partly withheld): f1 bacteriophage origin of replication; arrow indicates direction of (+) strand synthesis
   6723..6880    -  CDS            lacZα (fragment): LacZα fragment of β-galactosidase; lacZ fragment
   6883..6901    +  promoter       T7 promoter: promoter for bacteriophage T7 RNA polymerase
   6920..303     +  enhancer       CMV enhancer (across the origin): human cytomegalovirus immediate early enhancer
