[The description below was written by a language model from this plasmid's Addgene catalogue record and pLannotate feature annotations shown in this document.]
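Description:
pCGN-HCF-1-C600 is a mammalian expression plasmid built on the pCGN backbone that encodes the carboxy-terminal 600 residues (amino acids 1436–2035) of human host cell factor 1 (HCFC1/HCF-1), the cellular protein that assembles with the herpes simplex virus transactivator VP16 and POU2F1 (Oct-1) on viral immediate-early promoters. It is propagated in E. coli as a high-copy plasmid through a ColE1/pUC-type origin and selected with ampicillin via the β-lactamase gene. An f1 origin is also present. Short fragments of lacZα, lacI, rop and bom, together with a T7 promoter and part of a pBluescript polylinker, appear to be remnants of earlier cloning vectors rather than functional parts.

The HCF-1 fragment was inserted between XbaI and BamHI sites, both retained. Expression is driven by the CMV immediate-early enhancer and promoter, followed by the HSV thymidine kinase 5′ untranslated leader. According to the catalogue entry, the backbone supplies an N-terminal HA epitope and the insert carries a C-terminal c-Myc epitope. Neither tag is annotated separately in the feature table. Downstream, a rabbit β-globin intron, a stretch of β-globin coding sequence and the β-globin polyadenylation signal provide splicing and 3′ end processing for the transcript. An SV40 early promoter region lies in the opposite orientation beyond the expression cassette, and no mammalian selection marker is annotated, so the plasmid appears suited mainly to transient transfection.

The record gives the purpose simply as expressing the C-terminal portion of HCF-1. The associated publication concerns the mapping of HCF domains involved in VP16 binding and cell cycle progression, which fits use of this construct as one of a set of tagged truncations for comparing regions of the protein. The sequenced record is 6,920 nt, slightly shorter than the 6,929 bp listed in the catalogue.
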