Addgene plasmid #92324: pCGN-HCF-1-C600
Purpose: C-term of HCF-1 protein
Depositing lab: Winship Herr. Depositing organization: Cold Spring Harbor Laboratory. Publication: VP16 targets an amino-terminal domain of HCF involved in cell cycle progression. Wilson AC, Freiman RN, Goto H, Nishimoto T, Herr W. Mol Cell Biol. 1997 Oct;17(10):6139-46. PubMed 9315674.
Backbone
  Vector backbone: pCGN
  Backbone size w/o insert (bp): 5038
  Total vector size (bp): 6929
  Vector type: Mammalian Expression
Growth in bacteria
  Bacterial resistance: Ampicillin, 100 μg/mL
  Growth temperature: 37°C
  Growth strain: DH5alpha
  Copy number: High Copy
Gene/Insert
  Gene/Insert name: HCF-1 C-term 1436-2035 (alt names: HCFC1 C-term; host cell factor C1 C-term)
  Species: H. sapiens (human)
  Insert size (bp): 1891
  Mutation: AA 1436-2035
  GenBank ID: NM_005334.2 NP_005325.2
  Entrez Gene: HCFC1 (a.k.a. CFF, HCF, HCF-1, HCF1, HFC1, MAHCX, MRX3, PPP1R89, VCAF, XLID3)
  Promoter: CMV
  Tag / fusion protein: HA (N terminal on backbone); C-myc (EQKLISEED) (C terminal on insert)
  Cloning method: Restriction Enzyme; 5′ cloning site XbaI (not destroyed); 3′ cloning site BamHI (not destroyed)
  Sequencing primers: 5′ CMV_for
Terms and licenses: Academic/Nonprofit Terms; Industry Terms: Not Available to Industry
How to cite: pCGN-HCF-1-C600 was a gift from Winship Herr (Addgene plasmid # 92324 ; http://n2t.net/addgene:92324 ; RRID:Addgene_92324)
